Addgene plasmid #249320: pCBS-4804
Purpose: Expresses Non-targeting sgRNA and contains the Repair Template to replace the KanR* on the genome of E. coli MG1655
Depositing lab: Chase Beisel. Depositing organization: Helmholtz-Zentrum fuer Infektionsforschung (HZI). Publication: Targeted DNA ADP-ribosylation triggers templated repair in bacteria and base mutagenesis in eukaryotes. Gupta D, Patinios C, Bassett HV, Kibe A, Collins SP, Kamm C, Wang Y, Zhao C, Vollen K, Toussaint C, Calvin I, Cullot G, Aird EJ, Polkoff KM, Nguyen-Vo TP, Migur A, Schut F, Al'Abri IS, Achmedov T, Del Re A, Corn JE, Saliba AE, Crook N, Stepanova AN, Alonso JM, Beisel CL. Nat Biotechnol. 2025 Sep 4. doi: 10.1038/s41587-025-02802-w. PubMed 40908325.
Backbone
  Vector backbone: pUC19
  Vector type: Bacterial Expression
Growth in bacteria
  Bacterial resistance: Ampicillin, 100 μg/mL
  Growth temperature: 37°C
  Growth strain: DH5alpha
  Copy number: High Copy
Gene/Insert
  Gene/Insert name: nontargeting sgRNA
  gRNA/shRNA sequence: TATCAAGCTTCGTCTTGATAGTTTTAGAGCTAGAAATAGCAAGTTAAAATAAGGCTAGTCCGTTATCAACTTGAAAAAGTGGCACCGAGTCGGTGCTTTTTTT
  Species: Synthetic
  Mutation: N/A
  Cloning method: Gibson Cloning
Terms and licenses: Academic/Nonprofit Terms; Industry Terms: Not Available to Industry
How to cite: pCBS-4804 was a gift from Chase Beisel (Addgene plasmid # 249320 ; http://n2t.net/addgene:249320 ; RRID:Addgene_249320)
