[The description below was written by a language model from this plasmid's Addgene catalogue record and pLannotate feature annotations shown in this document.]
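Description:
pCBS-4804 is a small (about 3.5 kb) bacterial plasmid built on the pUC19 backbone. It is maintained at high copy number in E. coli through the ColE1/pUC-type origin and selected with ampicillin via the β-lactamase gene and its native promoter. It was assembled by Gibson cloning and carries two functional modules: a guide RNA expression cassette and a homologous repair template.

The guide cassette uses the strong constitutive synthetic J23119 promoter to transcribe a single guide RNA made up of a spacer fused to the Streptococcus pyogenes Cas9 scaffold. The spacer is described as non-targeting, so this guide should not direct a Cas9-based effector to any site. No nuclease or effector gene is annotated on the plasmid, so that component would have to be supplied separately.

Immediately upstream, in the opposite orientation, lies a kanamycin resistance coding sequence (aph(3')-Ia), next to a fragment of the E. coli K-12 grxA gene. According to the stated purpose, this region is the repair template for replacing the "KanR*" allele on the E. coli MG1655 chromosome. The grxA fragment is plausibly part of a homology arm matching the genomic locus, although the record does not define the arms or say what distinguishes KanR* from the template copy.

The associated work concerns templated repair triggered by targeted DNA ADP-ribosylation in bacteria. In that context the plasmid most likely serves as the non-targeting control, showing how much template-driven replacement of the genomic marker occurs without guide-directed targeting.
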