Features (pLannotate 1.2.2; 7 found; start..end, strand, type, name):
    274..420     +  CDS            grxA (fragment): GLRX1_ECOLI - Also known as grx. Experimental evidence at protein level: Swiss-Prot protein existence level 1. The disulfide bond functions as an electron carrier in the glutathione-dependent synthesis of deoxyribonucleotides by the enzyme ribonucleotide reductase. In addition, it is also involved in reducing some disulfide bonds in a coupled system with glutathione reductase. From Escherichia coli (strain K12).
    472..1284    -  CDS            KanR: aminoglycoside phosphotransferase; aph(3')-Ia; confers resistance to kanamycin in bacteria or G418 (Geneticin®) in eukaryotes
   1293..1327    +  promoter       J23119 promoter: bacterial promoter (Registry of Standard Biological Parts BBa J23119)
   1348..1423    +  misc_RNA       gRNA scaffold: guide RNA scaffold for the Streptococcus pyogenes CRISPR/Cas9 system
   1821..2409    -  rep_origin     ori: high-copy-number ColE1/pMB1/pBR322/pUC origin of replication
   2512..2616    +  promoter       AmpR promoter: bla
   2617..3477    +  CDS            AmpR: β-lactamase; bla; confers resistance to ampicillin, carbenicillin, and related antibiotics
>Addgene plasmid #249320 | pCBS-4804 | addgene full sequence | sequence record 496998 | Addgene NGS Result
ACTTTAGATTGATTTAAAACTTCATTTTTAATTTAAAAGGATCTAGGTGAAGATCCTTTTTGATAATCGC
GGCCGCTGTACTGCAGTGCACTAGTTGGACTGTTGTGATATGCCATATATGCAGTGGTGTTCGCCGGCGC
TGGTTCCGGCTGTCTTGCTTAGTTGTGAGTCGCCAGGCAGTCATCGGTATGATCTGTACATGATTCGTCA
GTGTGAGCACAGAAAAGCCCGCCTTTCGGCGGGCTTTGACCACTGACGAGCAGATTTCTGTAAGATATTC
GTGCGGAAGGGATCACTAAAGAAGATCTACAACAAAAGGCAGGTAAACCCGTAGAAACCGTGCCGCAGAT
TTTTGTCGATCAGCAACATATCGGCGGCTATACCGATTTTGCTGCATGGGTGAAAGAAAATCTGGACGCC
TGATCGTCTGACAAGCCCAGCCGCGTGTTACAACCAATTAACCAATTCTGATTAGAAAAACTCATCGAGC
ATCAAATGAAACTGCAATTTATTCATATCAGGATTATCAATACCATATTTTTGAAAAAGCCGTTTCTGTA
ATGAAGGAGAAAACTCACCGAGGCAGTTCCATAGGATGGCAAGATCCTGGTATCGGTCTGCGATTCCGAC
TCGTCCAACATCAATACAACCTATTAATTTCCCCTCGTCAAAAATAAGGTTATCAAGTGAGAAATCACCA
TGAGTGACGACTGAATCCGGTGAGAATGGCAAAAGCTTATGCATTTCTTTCCAGACTTGTTCAACAGGCC
AGCCATTACGCTCGTCATCAAAATCACTCGCATCAACCAAACCGTTATTCATTCGTGATTGCGCCTGAGC
GAGGCGAAATACGCGATCGCTGTTAAAAGGACAATTACAAACAGGAATCGAATGCAACCGGCGCAGGAAC
ACTGCCAGCGCATCAACAATATTTTCACCTGAATCAGGATATTCTTCTAATACCTGGAATGCTGTTTTCC
CGGGGATCGCAGTGGTGAGTAACCATGCATCATCAGGAGTACGGATAAAATGCTTGATGGTCGGAAGAGG
CATAAATTCCGTCAGCCAGTTTAGTCTGACCATCTCATCTGTAACATCATTGGCAACGCTACCTTTGCCA
TGTTTCAGAAACAACTCTGGCGCATCGGGCTTCCCATACAATCGATAGATTGTCGCACCTGATTGCCCGA
CATTATCGCGAGCCCATTTATACCCATATAAATCAGCATCCATGTTGGAATTTAATCGCGGCCTGGAGCA
AGACGTTTCCCGTTGAATATGGCTAGGGAACGTTGACAGCTAGCTCAGTCCTAGGTATAATGCTAGCTAT
CAAGCTTCGTCTTGATAGTTTTAGAGCTAGAAATAGCAAGTTAAAATAAGGCTAGTCCGTTATCAACTTG
AAAAAGTGGCACCGAGTCGGTGCTTTTTTTCCGGCTTATCGGTCAGTTTCACCTGATTTACGTAAAAACC
CGCTTCGGCGGGTTTTTGCTTTTGGAGGGGCAGAAAGATGAATGACTGTCCACGACGCTATACCCAAAAG
AAAGCTGTGAGGGCTCACGTCTTATTTGGGCAAAGGAGTCAGCGGATCACCGTACTATGTGTGAGTGCTC
CTATCGCGCTTGCTCCTGTGAGATACGATGTGGCCGTGTCTGACCGTGGTGCGTCATCTATTCACTCACT
TGGCTGCGATTTATTCTAGATGCGAATTCAGGGGCGGCCGCACGGTTATCCACAGAATCAGGGGATAACG
CAGGAAAGAACATGTGAGCAAAAGGCCAGCAAAAGGCCAGGAACCGTAAAAAGGCCGCGTTGCTGGCGTT
TTTCCATAGGCTCCGCCCCCCTGACGAGCATCACAAAAATCGACGCTCAAGTCAGAGGTGGCGAAACCCG
ACAGGACTATAAAGATACCAGGCGTTTCCCCCTGGAAGCTCCCTCGTGCGCTCTCCTGTTCTGACCCTGC
CGCTTACCGGATACCTGTCCGCCTTTCTCCCTTCGGGAAGCGTGGCGCTTTCTCATAGCTCACGCTGTAG
GTATCTCAGTTCGGTGTAGGTCGTTCGCTCCAAGCTGGGCTGTGTGCACGAACCCCCCGTTCAGCCCGAC
CGCTGCGCCTTATCCGGTAACTATCGTCTTGAGTCCAACCCGGTAAGACACGACTTATCGCCACTGGCAG
CAGCCACTGGTAACAGGATTAGCAGAGCGAGGTATGTAGGCGGTGCTACAGAGTTCTTGAAGTGGTGGCC
TAACTACGGCTACACTAGAAGAACAGTATTTGGTATCTGCGCTCTGCTGAAGCCAGTTACCTTCGGAAAA
AGAGTTGGTAGCTCTTGATCCGGCAAACAAACCACCGCTGGTAGCGGTGGTTTTTTTGTTTGCAAGCAGC
AGATTACGCGCAGAAAAAAAGGATCTCAAGAAGATCCTTTGATCTTTTCTACGGGGTCTGACGCTCAGTG
GAACGAAAACTCACGTTAAGGGATTTTGGTCATGACAGGTGGCACTTTTCGGGGAAATGTGCGCGGAACC
CCTATTTGTTTATTTTTCTAAATACATTCAAATATGTATCCGCTCATGAGACAATAACCCTGATAAATGC
TTCAATAATATTGAAAAAGGAAGAGTATGAGTATTCAACATTTCCGTGTCGCCCTTATTCCCTTTTTTGC
GGCATTTTGCCTTCCTGTTTTTGCTCACCCAGAAACGCTGGTGAAAGTAAAAGATGCTGAAGATCAGTTG
GGTGCACGAGTGGGTTACATCGAACTGGATCTCAACAGCGGTAAGATCCTTGAGAGTTTTCGCCCCGAAG
AACGTTTTCCAATGATGAGCACTTTTAAAGTTCTGCTATGTGGCGCGGTATTATCCCGTATTGACGCCGG
GCAAGAGCAACTCGGTCGCCGCATACACTATTCTCAGAATGACTTGGTTGAGTACTCACCAGTCACAGAA
AAGCATCTTACGGATGGCATGACAGTAAGAGAATTATGCAGTGCTGCCATAACCATGAGTGATAACACTG
CGGCCAACTTACTTCTGACAACGATCGGAGGACCGAAGGAGCTAACCGCTTTTTTGCACAACATGGGGGA
TCATGTAACTCGCCTTGATCGTTGGGAACCGGAGCTGAATGAAGCCATACCAAACGACGAGCGTGACACC
ACGATGCCTGTAGCAATGGCAACAACGTTGCGCAAACTATTAACTGGCGAACTACTTACTCTAGCTTCCC
GGCAACAATTAATAGACTGGATGGAGGCGGATAAAGTTGCAGGACCACTTCTGCGCTCGGCCCTTCCGGC
TGGCTGGTTTATTGCTGATAAATCTGGAGCCGGTGAGCGTGGGTCCCGCGGTATCATTGCAGCACTGGGG
CCAGATGGTAAGCCCTCCCGTATCGTAGTTATCTACACGACGGGGAGTCAGGCAACTATGGATGAACGAA
ATAGACAGATCGCTGAGATAGGTGCCTCACTGATTAAGCATTGGTAACTGTCAGACCAAGTTTACTCATA
TAT
